Addgene plasmid #46126: pCaSpeR-act5cB-QF#7m1
Depositing lab: Christopher Potter. Depositing organization: Johns Hopkins University and School of Medicine. Publication: Improved and expanded Q-system reagents for genetic manipulations. Riabinina O, Luginbuhl D, Marr E, Liu S, Wu MN, Luo L, Potter CJ. Nat Methods. 2015 Jan 12. doi: 10.1038/nmeth.3250. PubMed 25581800.
Backbone
  Vector backbone: pCaSpeR-act5cB
  Backbone size w/o insert (bp): 11271
  Total vector size (bp): 12330
  Vector type: Insect Expression
  Selectable markers: white
Growth in bacteria
  Bacterial resistance: Ampicillin, 100 μg/mL
  Growth temperature: 37°C
  Growth strain: DH5alpha
  Copy number: Unknown
Gene/Insert
  Gene/Insert name: QF#7m1 (alt names: QF#7 activation domain m1; QF DNA binding domain)
  Species: Synthetic
  Insert size (bp): 1062
  Cloning method: Restriction Enzyme; 5′ cloning site BamHI (not destroyed); 3′ cloning site NotI (not destroyed)
  Sequencing primers: 5′ AC5
Terms and licenses: Academic/Nonprofit Terms; Industry Terms: Not Available to Industry
Depositor comments: Please note that Addgene's sequencing results found a few mismatches/gaps in the actin5c promoter when compared to the full plasmid sequence. The depositing laboratory states that this difference is not a concern for the function of the plasmid. Please see this additional reference https://www.ncbi.nlm.nih.gov/pubmed/20434990 for more information on the Q-system.
How to cite: pCaSpeR-act5cB-QF#7m1 was a gift from Christopher Potter (Addgene plasmid # 46126 ; http://n2t.net/addgene:46126 ; RRID:Addgene_46126)
