[The description below was written by a language model from this plasmid's Addgene catalogue record and pLannotate feature annotations shown in this document.]
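Description:
pCaSpeR-act5cB-QF#7m1 is a 12.3 kb Drosophila expression and P-element transformation plasmid built on the pCaSpeR-act5cB backbone. It is propagated in E. coli through a ColE1/pUC-type origin and an ampicillin resistance gene (β-lactamase with its own promoter); short remnants of the pBR322 bom and rop regions are also detected. The fly-relevant part is bounded by the P element 5′ and 3′ ends, which allow transposase-mediated integration into the Drosophila germline. Within these ends is a mini-white gene, an intron-shortened version of white whose eye pigmentation marks transformants in a white mutant background. A few additional mini-white fragments annotated outside the P-element ends appear to be residual backbone sequence.

The payload is QF#7m1, a synthetic insert of about 1.06 kb cloned between BamHI and NotI sites. Its alternative names indicate that it joins the DNA-binding domain of QF to a modified activation domain, the "m1" version of variant #7. QF is the transcriptional activator of the Q-system, a binary expression system in which QF drives genes placed under QUAS sites. The insert itself is not annotated in the feature table, but the gap between the Drosophila actin 5C promoter and the short actin-like coding fragments downstream is where it would lie. Those fragments, matched by the software to other species' actins, probably reflect actin 5C 3′ sequence belonging to the backbone's expression cassette. The strong, broadly active actin 5C promoter should give constitutive expression in insect cells or transgenic flies. The construct comes from work on improved and expanded Q-system reagents, which suggests it was used to test an engineered QF variant, although the record does not describe its specific properties. The depositor notes that a few mismatches and gaps found in the actin 5C promoter on sequencing are not considered a functional concern.
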