Features (pLannotate 1.2.2; 13 found; start..end, strand, type, name):
      1..586     +  misc_feature   P element 5' end: No description available
   1364..4246    -  CDS            mini-white: Drosophila white gene eye color pigment; white; This is a modified version of the white gene lacking part of the first intron.
   4770..7303    +  promoter       Ac5 promoter: Drosophila melanogaster actin 5C promoter
   8356..8469    +  CDS            ACT_CRAVI (fragment): Experimental evidence at transcript level: Swiss-Prot protein existence level 2. Actins are highly conserved proteins that are involved in various types of cell motility and are ubiquitously expressed in all eukaryotic cells. From Crassostrea virginica (Eastern oyster).
   8452..8547    +  CDS            ACT_DICVI: Experimental evidence at transcript level: Swiss-Prot protein existence level 2. Actins are highly conserved proteins that are involved in various types of cell motility and are ubiquitously expressed in all eukaryotic cells. From Dictyocaulus viviparus (Bovine lungworm).
   9338..9570    +  misc_feature   P element 3' end: P element 3' end
   9570..10072   +  gene           mini-white (fragment): white; This modified version of the white gene lacks part of the first intron.
  10071..10140   -  misc_feature   bom (fragment): basis of mobility region from pBR322
  10242..10277   -  CDS            rop (fragment): Rop protein, which maintains plasmids at low copy number; rop
  10372..10476   +  promoter       AmpR promoter: bla
  10477..11337   +  CDS            AmpR: β-lactamase; bla; confers resistance to ampicillin, carbenicillin, and related antibiotics
  11508..12096   +  rep_origin     ori: high-copy-number ColE1/pMB1/pBR322/pUC origin of replication
  12102..12330   +  CDS            mini-white (fragment): Drosophila white gene eye color pigment; white; This is a modified version of the white gene lacking part of the first intron.
>Addgene plasmid #46126 | pCaSpeR-act5cB-QF#7m1 | depositor full sequence | sequence record 65027 | pCaSpeR-act5cB-QF#7m1 sequence 12330 bps
CATGATGAAATAACATAAGGTGGTCCCGTCGATAGCCGAAGCTTACCGAAGTATACACTTAAATTCAGTG
CACGTTTGCTTGTTGAGAGGAAAGGTTGTGTGCGGACGAATTTTTTTTTGAAAACATTAACCCTTACGTG
GAATAAAAAAAAATGAAATATTGCAAATTTTGCTGCAAAGCTGTGACTGGAGTAAAATTAATTCACGTGC
CGAAGTGTGCTATTAAGAGAAAATTGTGGGAGCAGAGCCTTGGGTGCAGCCTTGGTGAAAACTCCCAAAT
TTGTGATACCCACTTTAATGATTCGCAGTGGAAGGCTGCACCTGCAAAAGGTCAGACATTTAAAAGGAGG
CGACTCAACGCAGATGCCGTACCTAGTAAAGTGATAGAGCCTGAACCAGAAAAGATAAAAGAAGGCTATA
CCAGTGGGAGTACACAAACAGAGTAAGTTTGAATAGTAAAAAAAATCATTTATGTAAACAATAACGTGAC
TGTGCGTTAGGTCCTGTTCATTGTTTAATGAAAATAAGAGCTTGAGGGAAAAAATTCGTACTTTGGAGTA
CGAAATGCGTCGTTTAGAGCAGCAGCCGAATTAATTCTAGTTCCAGTGAAATCCAAGCATTTTCTAAATT
AAATGTATTCTTATTATTATAGTTGTTATTTTTGATATATATAAACAACACTATTATGCCCACCATTTTT
TTGAGATGCATCTACACAAGGAACAAACACTGGATGTCACTTTCAGTTCAAATTGTAACGCTAATCACTC
CGAACAGGTCACAAAAAATTACCTTAAAAAGTCATAATATTAAATTAGAATAAATATAGCTGTGAGGGAA
ATATATACAAATATATTGGAGCAAATAAATTGTACATACAAATATTTATTACTAATTTCTATTGAGACGA
AATGAACCACTCGGAACCATTTGAGCGAACCGAATCGCGCGGAACTAACGACAGTCGCTCCAAGGTCGTC
GAACAAAAGGTGAATGTGTTGCGGAGAGCGGGTGGGAGACAGCGAAAGAGCAACTACGAAACGTGGTGTG
GTGGAGGTGAATTATGAAGAGGGCGCGCGATTTGAAAAGTATGTATATAAAAAATATATCCCGGTGTTTT
ATGTAGCGATAAACGAGTTTTTGATGTAAGGTATGCAGGTGTGTAAGTCTTTTGGTTAGAAGACAAATCC
AAAGTCTACTTGTGGGGATGTTCGAAGGGGAAATACTTGTATTCTATAGGTCATATCTTGTTTTTATTGG
CACAAATATAATTACATTAGCTTTTTGAGGGGGCAATAAACAGTAAACACGATGGTAATAATGGTAAAAA
AAAAAACAAGCAGTTATTTCGGATATATGTCGGCTACTCCTTGCGTCGGGCCCGAAGTCTTAGAGCCAGA
TATGCGAGCACCCGGAAGCTCACGATGAGAATGGCCAGACCCACGTAGTCCAGCGGCAGATCGGCGGCGG
AGAAGTTAAGCGTCTCCAGGATGACCTTGCCCGAACTGGGGCACGTGGTGTTCGACGATGTGCAGCTAAT
TTCGCCCGGCTCCACGTCCGCCCATTGGTTAATCAGCAGACCCTCGTTGGCGTAACGGAACCATGAGAGG
TACGACAACCATTTGAGGTATACTGGCACCGAGCCCGAGTTCAAGAAGAAGCCGCCAAAGAGCAGGAATG
GTATGATAACCGGCGGACCCACAGACAGCGCCATCGAGGTCGAGGAGCTGGCGCAGGATATTAGATATCC
GAAGGACGTTGACACATTGGCCACCAGAGTGACCAGCGCCAGGCAGTTGAAGAAGTGCAGCACTCCGGCC
CGCAGTCCGATCATCGGATAGGCAATCGCCGTGAAGACCAGTGGCACTGTGAGAAAAAGCGGTAATTCGG
CAATCGTTTTGCCCAGAAAGTATGTGTCACAGCGATAAAGTCGACTTCGGGCCTCCCTCATAAAAACTGG
CAGCTCTGAGGTGAACACCTAAATCGAATCGATTCATTAGAAAGTTAGTAAATTATTAATATGCAAATGT
ATTCTAAACAAGACTTACATTTATCGTGGCAAAGACGTTTTGAAAGGTCATGTTGGTCAGGAAGAGGAAG
ATGGCTCCGTTGATATTCATCACGCCCACTTGCGTGAGTTGTTGGCCCAAAAAGATGAGGCCAATCAAGA
TGGCAACCATCTGCAAATTAAAATGTTACTCGCATCTCATTAATATTCATATCTTCAACATGTTCGCGAG
TTAAATGAAATTTATTTATTTTCTGCAAAACTATAAACTATACATCTCATTGAAAAAAACTAAGAAGGGT
GTGGAATCAGGCAATTCTAACTAAAATCTAGCGAATTTGTTTCCAAGAATTGTAAGCGTTATATCATTTG
TTTCCACTGGAACCACTCACCGTTGTCTGAATAAGTCGCACTTTTACGAGGAGTGGTTCCTTGAGCACCG
ACAGCCAGGATCGCCACAGGACCGCCCGGAACTGCATGAACCAGGTGGCCTTGTAGGTGTACCCATTCTC
CGGCTGCTCCAGTGGCTTCTCCAAATTTTTGGTGGCCAACAACTGCTCCATATCCCGGGCTACTTTGCTA
ATAGCAAAATTGTCGCATATCTTGGCGATCCGATCACGGGACTCGATCTCCCGTCCGGGCACAACGGCCA
ACACCTGTACGTAAAAGTCCGCCGGATTGTAGTTGGTAGGACACTGGGCACCCACGCTGGATAGGAGTTG
AGATGTAATGTAATGCTAGATACCCTTAATAAACACATCGAACTCACTAGGAAAAGAAGTCGACGGCTTC
GCTGGGAGTGCCCAAGAAAGCTACCCTGCCCTCGGCCATCAGAAGGATCTTGTCAAAGAGCTCAAACAGC
TCGGAAGACGGCTGATGAATGGTCAGGATGACGGTCTTGCCCTTCTGCGACAGCTTCTTCAGCACCTGGA
CGACGCTGTGGGCGGTAAATGAGTCCAGTCCGGAGGTGGGCTCATCGCAGATCAGAAGCGGCGGATCGGT
TAGTGCCTCGGAGGCGAATGCCAGACGCTTCCTTTCTCCGCCGGACAGACCTTTCACCCTGCCGGGCACA
CCGATGATCGTGTGCTGACATTTGCTGAGCGAAAGCTCCTGGATCACCTGATCCACGCGGGCCACTCGCT
GCCGATAGGTCAGATGTCGTGGCATCCGCACCATGGCCTGGAAAATCAGGTGTTCCCTGGCCGTTAGGGA
GCCGATAAAGAGGTCATCCTGCTGGACATAGGCGCACCTGGCCTGCATCTCCTTGGCGTCCACAGGTTGG
CCATTGAGCAGTCGCATCCCGGATGGCGATACTTGGATGCCCTGCGGCGATCGAAAGGCAAGGGCATTCA
GCAGGGTCGTCTTTCCGGCACCGGAACTGCCCATCACGGCCAAAAGTTCGCCCGGATAGGCCACGCCGCA
AACTGAGTTTCAAATTGGTAATTGGACCCTTTATTAAGATTTCACACAGATCAGCCGACTGCGAATAGAA
ACTCACCGTTCTTGAGCAAATGTTTCCTGGGCGCCGGTATGTGTCGCTCGTTGCAGAATAGTCCGCGTGT
CCGGTTGACCAGCTGCCGCCATCCGGAGCCCGGCTGATTGACCGCCCCAAAGATGTCCATATTGTGCCAG
GCATAGGTGAGGTTCTCGGCTAGTTGGCCGCTCCCTGAACCGGAGTCCTCCGGCGGACTGGGTGGCAGGA
GCGTGCCGTAGTTTTTGGCCTGCCCGAAGCCCTGGTTAATGCAGCTCTGCGAAGCCGCTCCGCTGTCACC
CTGCAATGATAGGGGATCTCAAATATCAACTACAAGCGTTATGCTCATCTAACCCCGAACAAAACGAAGT
ATCCTACGAAGTAGGTTTATACTTTTATTTATTTTTTGTGCATCTAGGATCAGCTTAAAATATCTGGTTG
TTATATTTTTTGTAAAAAAGAATGTAGTCGAAAATGAATGCCTTTAGATGTCTTGATCATGATATGATCT
TAAAAATTGTCTTATATAGCGAGCACAGCTACCAGAATAATCTGTTTCGTGTCACTATTTGTTTGTGCGA
TTGCGGTTTGGGATTTTTGTGGGTCGCAGTTCTCACGCCGCAGACAATTTGATGTTGCAATCGCAGTTCC
TATAGATCAAGTGAACTTAAGATGTATGCACATGTACTACTCACATTGTTCAGATGCTCGGCAGATGGGT
GTTTGCTGCCTCCGCGAATTAATAGCTCCTGATCCTCTTGGCCCATTGCCGGGATTTTTCACACTTTCCC
CTGCTTACCCACCCAAAACCAATCACCACCCCAATCACTCAAAAAACAAACAAAAATAAGAAGCGAGAGG
AGTTTTGGCACAGCACTTTGTGTTTAATTGATGGCGTAAACCGCTTGGAGCTTCGTCACGAAACCGCTGA
CAAAGTGCAACTGAAGGCGGACATTGACGCTAGGTAACGCTACAAACGGTGGCGAAAGAGATAGCGGACG
CAGCGGCGAAAGAGACGGCGATATTTCTGTGGACAGAGAAGGAGGCAAACAGCGCTGACTTTGAGTGGAA
TGTCATTTTGAGTGAGAGGTAATCGAAAGAACCTGGTACATCAAATACCCTTGGATCGAAGTAAATTTAA
AACTGATCAGATAAGTTCAATGATATCCAGTGCAGTAAAAAAAAAAAATGTTTTTTTTATCTACTTTCCG
CAAAAATGGGTTTTATTAACTTACATACATACTAGAATTCTATATTCTAAAAACACAAATGATACTTCTA
AAAAAAAATCATGAATGGCATCAACTCTGAATCAAATCTTTGCAGATGCACCTACTTCTCATTTCCACTG
TCACATCATTTTTCCAGATCTCGCTGCCTGTTATGTGGCCCACAAACCAAGACACGTTTTATGGCCATTA
AAGCTGGCTGATCGTCGCCAAACACCAAATACATAATGAATATGTACACATTCGAGAAAGAAGCGATCAA
AGAAGCGTCTTCGGGCGGAGTAGGAGAATGCGGAGGAGAAGGAGAACGAGCTGATCTAGTATCTCTCCAC
AATCCAATGCCAACTGACCAACTGGCCATATTCGGAGCAATTTGAAGCCAATTTCCATCGCCTGGCGATC
GCTCCATTCTTGGCTATATGTTTTTCACCGTTACCCGGGGCCATTTTCAAAGACTCGTCGGCAAGATAAG
ATTGTGTCACTCGCTGTCTCTCTTCATTTGTCGAAGAATGCTGAGGAATTTCGCGATGACGTCGGCGAGT
ATTTTGAAGAATGAGAATAATTTGTATTTATACGAAAATCAGTTAGTGGAATTTTCTACAAAAACATGTT
ATCTATAGATAATTTTGTTGCAAAATATGTTGACTATGACAAAGATTGTATGTATATACCTTTAATGTAT
TCTCATTTTCTTATGTATTTATAATGGCAATGATGATACTGATGATATTTTAAGATGATGCCAGACCACA
GGCTGATTTCTGCGTCTTTTGCCGAACGCAGTGCATGTGCGGTTGTTGTTTTTTGGAATAGTTTCAATTT
TCGGACTGTCCGCTTTGATTTCAGTTTCTTGGCTTATTCAAAAAGCAAAGTAAAGCCAAAAAAGCGAGAT
GGCAATACCAAATGCGGCAAAACGGTAGTGGAAGGAAAGGGGTGCGGGGCAGCGGAAGGAAGGGTGGGGC
GGGGCGTGGCGGGGTCTGTGGCTGGGCGCGACGTCACCGACGTTGGAGCCACTCCTTTGACCATGTGTGC
GTGTGTGTATTATTCGTGTCTCGCCACTCGCCGGTTGTTTTTTTCTTTTTATCTCGCTCTCTCTAGCGCC
ATCTCGTACGCATGCTCAACGCACCGCATGTTGCCGTGTCCTTTATGCGTCATTTTGGCTCGAAATAGGC
AATTATTTAAACAAAGATTAGTCAACGAAAACGCTAAAATAAATAAGTCTACAATATGGTTACTTATTGC
CATGTGTGTGCAGCCAACGATAGCAACAAAAGCAACAACACAGTGGCTTTCCCTCTTTCACTTTTTGTTT
GCAAGCGCGTGCGAGCAAGACGGCACGACCGGCAAACGCAATTACGCTGACAAAGAGCAGACGAAGTTTT
GGCCGAAAAACATCAAGGCGCCTGATACGAATGCATTTGCAATAACAATTGCGATATTTAATATTGTTTA
TGAAGCTGTTTGACTTCAAAACACACAAAAAAAAAAATAAAACAAATTATTTGAAAGAGAATTAGGAATC
GGACAGCTTATCGTTACGGGCTAACAGCACACCGAGACGAAATAGCTTACCTGACGTCACAGCCTCTGGA
AGAACTGCCGCCAAGCAGACGATGCAGAGGACGACACATAGAGTAGCGGAGTAGGCCAGCGTAGTACGCA
TGTGCTTGTGTGTGAGGCGTCTCTCTCTTCGTCTCCTGTTTGCGCAAACGCATAGACTGCACTGAGAAAA
TCGATTACCTATTTTTTATGAATGAATATTTGCACTATTACTATTCAAAACTATTAAGATAGCAATCACA
TTCAATAGCCAAATACTATACCACCTGAGCGATGCAACGAAATGATCAATTTGAGCAAAAATGCTGCATA
TTTAGGACGGCATCATTATAGAAATGCTTCTTGCTGTGTACTTTTCTCTCGTCTGGCAGCTGTTTCGCCG
TTATTGTTAAAACCGGCTTAAGTTAGGTGTGTTTTCTACGACTAGTGAATGCCCTACTAGAAGATGTGTG
TTGCACAAAATGTCCCTGGAATAACCAATTTGAAGTGCAGATAGCAGTAAACGTAAGCTAATATGAATAT
TATTTAACTGTAATGTTTTAATATCGCTGGACATTACTAATAAACCCACTATAAACACATGTACATATGT
ATGTTTTGGCATACAATGAGTAGTTGGGGAAAAAATGTGTAAAAGCACCGTGACCATCACAGCATAAAGA
TAACCAGCTGAAGTATCGAATATGAGTAACCCCCAAATTGAATCACATGCCGCAACTGATAGGACCCATG
GAAGTACACTCTTCATGGCGATATACAAGACACACACAAGCACGAACACCCAGTTGCGGAGGAAATTCTC
CGTAAATGAAAACCCAATCGGCGAACAATTCATACCCATATATGGTAAAAGTTTTGAACGCGACTTGAGA
GCGGAGAGCATTGCGGCTGATAAGGTTTTAGCGCTAAGCGGGCTTTATAAAACGGGCTGCGGGACCAGTT
TTCATATCACTACCGTTTGAGTTCTTGTGCTGTGTGGATACTCCTCCCGACACAAAGCCGCTCCATCAGC
CAGCAGTCGTCTAATCCAGAGACCCCGGATCCAACATGCCACCCAAGCGCAAAACGCTTAACGCTGCGGC
TGAGGCTAACGCTCATGCCGACGGACACGCCGACGGAAACGCCGACGGACACGTGGCCAATACGGCCGCG
TCCTCGAATAATGCGAGGTTCGCTGATCTCACTAACATCGATACTCCGGGTCTGGGACCCACAACTACGA
CCCTGCTCGTGGAACCAGCACGCTCAAAGCGTCAACGAGTGTCCCGCGCATGCGACCAGTGCCGTGCAGC
CCGAGAGAAATGCGACGGAATACAGCCTGCGTGTTTCCCGTGCGTTTCCCAGGGAAGGTCCTGCACTTAT
CAGGCTTCGCCGAAAAAGAGGGGAGTTCAAACCGGTTATATTCGTACGCTGGAGCTCGCCCTCGCCTGGA
TGTTTGAAAATGTCGCGCGTTCCGAAGATGCCTTGCATAACCTCCTCGTCCGTGACGCCGGACAAGGATC
AGCTCTGCTCGTTGGTAAAGATTCGCCGGCTGCCGAGCGACTCCATGCCCGTTGGGCTACTAGCCGTGTC
AATAAGAGCATTACCCGCCTCCTCCGTCAGTTGGAGCTCCCTCCTACCGCCACGGCTACGGCCTCGATAA
TGCCGCACGTGATGGAGCAGCCTCTCAGTACCAGCATTAACCCCGTCAACGACCGCTTCAACGGTATTCC
CAACCCCACTCCGTATAACTCCGATGCAGCTCTCGATGCTATCACTCAGACCAACGATTATGGAAGCGTA
AATACACATGGTATCCTCTCTACTTACCCGCCACCGGCTACGCACCTTAATGAAGCTTCCGTCGCTCTCG
CTCCCGGTGGCGCCCCCCCCCGACCGCCTCCTCCGTATGTTGACAGCACGACCAATCACCCGCCGTACCA
CTCGAATCTGGTTCCAATGGCGAACTTTGGTTACTCGACCGTTGATTACGATGCCATGGTTGACGATTTG
GCTAGCATTGAATACACGGACGCTGTGGATGTCGACCCACAGTTTATGACCAATCTGGGATTCGTTCCTG
GATGTAACTTCTCCGACATTAATACATACAAAAAGAAGAAATGAGCGGCCGCGATCCGTCGACCATGAAG
ATCAAGATCATTGCCCCGCCAGAGCGCAAGTACTCTGTCTGGATCGGTGGCTCCATCCTGGCTTCGCTGT
CCACCTTCCAGCAGATGTGGATCTCCAAGCAGGAGTACGACGAGTCCGGCCCCTCCATTGTGCACCGCAA
GTGCTTCTAAGAAGGATCGCTTGTCTGGGCAAGAGGATCAGGATCGGGATGGTCTTGATTCTGCTGGAGG
AGGAGGAGGAGAAGTCGAGGAAGCAGCAGCGAAAGTGCAAGTGCGAGTGGTGGAAGTTTGGAGTGCAGCA
CAACAAAATCAACAACAACACCAACTACAAGATGAAAAGAGCGGAACCACCTGCACACCATCATCACTAT
CATCATCGTTTTGGGCGCATGTTGTGTGGTTCCAGCGTATTAATATAATTAATTTATTCCACATGAGATA
TGATATGATATACTATGTATTTTTTGTTTTTTTTTTATTTGTAAACCTTTAATATAACAAGAACTACAAA
AAATGAAAATGAGCGAAAATGCATATTCTGCCATTCCACACACACACCAACAACACCCAACACACGCACA
CCCACAAGCTTACACACACACATTCGCGGCATGACAAGGACATCAAGATAAAGAAGAACTTAAAGAAGAT
ATTTCCCAAAGCGCAAAAAGAACACACACACATTGCAAAACACAAACAACACACTAGCGTTTTGTACAAT
TCGTCAGCAACCTTATGTATTATTTTTTAATTATGATGTAATTATAAACAAAGTGAAACAAAAATATGAA
AACAAAAAGGAAAATCAAATCTGTCTTCTCTTTCTCCCGCTCTCCTCGCTCTCTGCTGCTAACCTCGCCC
TCTCCTCTCTCATCTTTTTGTCTGTCTCTCTTCACATTTTTGCCGGCCGGCAAAATAATAACCCACACAC
ACTCACACTTGGCTGCAGCCCAAGCTTTGCGTACTCGCAAATTATTAAAAATAAAACTTTAAAAATAATT
TCGTCTAATTAATATTATGAGTTAATTCAAACCCCACGGACATGCTAAGGGTTAATCAACAATCATATCG
CTGTCTCACTCAGACTCAATACGACACTCAGAATACTATTCCTTTCACTCGCACTTATTGCAAGCATACG
TTAAGTGGATGTCTCTTGCCGACGGGACCACCTTATGTTATTTCATCATGGTCTGGCCATTCTCATCGTG
AGCTTCCGGGTGCTCGCATATCTGGCTCTAAGACTTCGGGCCCGACGCAAGGAGTAGCCGACATATATCC
GAAATAACTGCTTGTTTTTTTTTTTACCATTATTACCATCGTGTTTACTGTTTATTGCCCCCTCAAAAAG
CTAATGTAATTATATTTGTGCCAATAAAAACAAGATATGACCTATAGAATACAAGTATTTCCCCTTCGAA
CATCCCCACAAGTAGACTTTGGATTTGTCTTCTAACCAAAAGACTTACACACCTGCATACCTTACATCAA
AAACTCGTTTATCGCTACATAAAACACCGGGATATATTTTTTATATACATACTTTTCAAATCGCGCGCCC
TCTTCATAATTCACCTCCACCACACCACGTTTCGTAGTTGCTCTTTCGCTGTCTCCCACCCGCTCTCCGC
AACACATTCACCTTTTGTTCGACGACCTTGGAGCGACTGTCGTTAGTTCCGCGCGATTCGGTGCGGTATT
TCACACCGCATATGGTGCACTCTCAGTACAATCTGCTCTGATGCCGCATAGTTAAGCCAGCCCCGACACC
CGCCAACACCCGCTGACGCGCCCTGACGGGCTTGTCTGCTCCCGGCATCCGCTTACAGACAAGCTGTGAC
CGTCTCCGGGAGCTGCATGTGTCAGAGGTTTTCACCGTCATCACCGAAACGCGCGAGACGAAAGGGCCTC
GTGATACGCCTATTTTTATAGGTTAATGTCATGATAATAATGGTTTCTTAGACGTCAGGTGGCACTTTTC
GGGGAAATGTGCGCGGAACCCCTATTTGTTTATTTTTCTAAATACATTCAAATATGTATCCGCTCATGAG
ACAATAACCCTGATAAATGCTTCAATAATATTGAAAAAGGAAGAGTATGAGTATTCAACATTTCCGTGTC
GCCCTTATTCCCTTTTTTGCGGCATTTTGCCTTCCTGTTTTTGCTCACCCAGAAACGCTGGTGAAAGTAA
AAGATGCTGAAGATCAGTTGGGTGCACGAGTGGGTTACATCGAACTGGATCTCAACAGCGGTAAGATCCT
TGAGAGTTTTCGCCCCGAAGAACGTTTTCCAATGATGAGCACTTTTAAAGTTCTGCTATGTGGCGCGGTA
TTATCCCGTGTTGACGCCGGGCAAGAGCAACTCGGTCGCCGCATACACTATTCTCAGAATGACTTGGTTG
AGTACTCACCAGTCACAGAAAAGCATCTTACGGATGGCATGACAGTAAGAGAATTATGCAGTGCTGCCAT
AACCATGAGTGATAACACTGCGGCCAACTTACTTCTGACAACGATCGGAGGACCGAAGGAGCTAACCGCT
TTTTTGCACAACATGGGGGATCATGTAACTCGCCTTGATCGTTGGGAACCGGAGCTGAATGAAGCCATAC
CAAACGACGAGCGTGACACCACGATGCCTGTAGCAATGGCAACAACGTTGCGCAAACTATTAACTGGCGA
ACTACTTACTCTAGCTTCCCGGCAACAATTAATAGACTGGATGGAGGCGGATAAAGTTGCAGGACCACTT
CTGCGCTCGGCCCTTCCGGCTGGCTGGTTTATTGCTGATAAATCTGGAGCCGGTGAGCGTGGGTCTCGCG
GTATCATTGCAGCACTGGGGCCAGATGGTAAGCCCTCCCGTATCGTAGTTATCTACACGACGGGGAGTCA
GGCAACTATGGATGAACGAAATAGACAGATCGCTGAGATAGGTGCCTCACTGATTAAGCATTGGTAACTG
TCAGACCAAGTTTACTCATATATACTTTAGATTGATTTAAAACTTCATTTTTAATTTAAAAGGATCTAGG
TGAAGATCCTTTTTGATAATCTCATGACCAAAATCCCTTAACGTGAGTTTTCGTTCCACTGAGCGTCAGA
CCCCGTAGAAAAGATCAAAGGATCTTCTTGAGATCCTTTTTTTCTGCGCGTAATCTGCTGCTTGCAAACA
AAAAAACCACCGCTACCAGCGGTGGTTTGTTTGCCGGATCAAGAGCTACCAACTCTTTTTCCGAAGGTAA
CTGGCTTCAGCAGAGCGCAGATACCAAATACTGTCCTTCTAGTGTAGCCGTAGTTAGGCCACCACTTCAA
GAACTCTGTAGCACCGCCTACATACCTCGCTCTGCTAATCCTGTTACCAGTGGCTGCTGCCAGTGGCGAT
AAGTCGTGTCTTACCGGGTTGGACTCAAGACGATAGTTACCGGATAAGGCGCAGCGGTCGGGCTGAACGG
GGGGTTCGTGCACACAGCCCAGCTTGGAGCGAACGACCTACACCGAACTGAGATACCTACAGCGTGAGCA
TTGAGAAAGCGCCACGCTTCCCGAAGGGAGAAAGGCGGACAGGTATCCGGTAAGCGGCAGGGTCGGAACA
GGAGAGCGCACGAGGGAGCTTCCAGGGGGAAACGCCTGGTATCTTTATAGTCCTGTCGGGTTTCGCCACC
TCTGACTTGAGCGTCGATTTTTGTGATGCTCGTCAGGGGGGCGGAGCCTATGGAAAAACGCCTTCTTCTT
GAACTCGGGCTCGGTGCCAGTATACCTCAAATGGTTGTCGTACCTCTCATGGTTCCGTTACGCCAACGAG
GGTCTGCTGATTAACCAATGGGCGGACGTGGAGCCGGGCGAAATTAGCTGCACATCGTCGAACACCACGT
GCCCCAGTTCGGGCAAGGTCATCCTGGAGACGCTTAACTTCTCCGCCGCCGATCTGCCGCTGGACTACGT
GGGTCTGGCC
