>Addgene plasmid #46126 | pCaSpeR-act5cB-QF#7m1 | addgene partial sequence | sequence record 68114 | AC5
ACATGCCACCCAAGCGCAAAACGCTTAACGCTGCGGCTGAGGCTAACGCTCATGCCGACGGACACGCCGA
CGGAAACGCCGACGGACACGTGGCCAATACGGCCGCGTCCTCGAATAATGCGAGGTTCGCTGATCTCACT
AACATCGATACTCCGGGTCTGGGACCCACAACTACGACCCTGCTCGTGGAACCAGCACGCTCAAAGCGTC
AACGAGTGTCCCGCGCATGCGACCAGTGCCGTGCAGCCCGAGAGAAATGCGACGGAATACAGCCTGCGTG
TTTCCCGTGCGTTTCCCAGGGAAGGTCCTGCACTTATCAGGCTTCGCCGAAAAAGAGGGGAGTTCAAACC
GGTTATATTCGTACGCTGGAGCTCGCCCTCGCCTGGATGTTTGAAAATGTCGCGCGTTCCGAAGATGCCT
TGCATAACCTCCTCGTCCGTGACGCCGGACAAGGATCAGCTCTGCTCGTTGGTAAAGATTCGCCGGCTGC
CGAGCGACTCCATGCCCGTTGGGCTACTAGCCGTGTCAATAAGAGCATTACCCGCCTCCTCCGTCAGTTG
GAGCTCCCTCCTACCGCCACGGCTACGGCCTCGATAATGCCGCACGTGATGGAGCAGCCTCTCAGTACCA
GCATTAACCCCGTCAACGACCGCTTCAACGGTATTCCCAACCCCACTCCGTATAACTCCGATGCAGCTCT
CGATGCTATCACTCAGACCAACGATTATGGAAGCGTAAATACACATGGTATCCTCTCTACTTACCCGCCA
CCGGCTACGCACCTTAATGAAGCTTCCGTCGCTCTCGCTCCCGGTGGCGCCCCCCCCCGA
