>Addgene plasmid #46126 | pCaSpeR-act5cB-QF#7m1 | addgene partial sequence | sequence record 68319 | pCasper-F 5'-gggttttattaacttacat-3'
AAACACAAATGATACTTCTAAAAAAAAATCATGAATGGCATCAACTCTGAATCAAATCTTTGCAGATGCA
CCTACTTCTCATTTCCACTGTCACATCATTTTTCCAGATCTCGCTGCCTGTTATGTGGCCCACAAACCAA
GACACGTTTTATGGCCATTAAAGCTGGCTGATCGTCGCCAAACACCAAATACATAATGAATATGTACACA
TTCGAGAAAGAAGCGATCAAAGAAGCGTCTTCGGGCGGAGTAGGAGAATGCGGAGGAGAAGGAGAACGAG
CTGATCTAGTATCTCTCCACAATCCAATGCCAACTGACCAACTGGCCATATTCGGAGCAATTTGAAGCCA
ATTTCCATCGCCTGGCGATCGCTCCATTCTTGGCTATATGTTTTTCACCGTTACCCGGGGCCATTTTCAA
AGACTCGTCGGCAAGATAAGATTGTGTCACTCGCTGTCTCTCTTCATTTGTCGAAGAATGCTGAGGAATT
TCGCGATGACGTCGGCGAGTATTTTGAAGAATGAGAATAATTTGTATTTATACGAAAATCAGTTAGTGGA
ATTTTCTACAAAAACATGTTATCTATAGATAATTTTGTTGCAAAATATGTTGACTATGACAAAGATTGTA
TGTATATACCTTTAATGTATTCTCATTTTCTTATGTATTTATAATGGCAATGATGATACTGATGATATTT
TAAGATGATGCCAGACCAAAAGGCTTGAATTTCTGCGTCTTTTGCCGAACGCAGTGCATGTGCAATTGTT
GTTTTTTGGAATATTCAATTTTCGGACTGTCCGCTTTGATTTCAGTTTCTTGGCTTATTCAAAAAGCAAA
GTAAAGCCAAAAA
