>Addgene plasmid #46126 | pCaSpeR-act5cB-QF#7m1 | addgene partial sequence | sequence record 68323 | actin5c-pA-R 5'-ACATCTGCTGGAAGGTGGAC-3'
GAGTACTTGCGCTCTGGCGGGGCAATGATCTTGATCTTCATGGTCGACGGATCGCGGCCGCTCATTTCTT
CTTTTTGTATGTATTAATGTCGGAGAAGTTACATCCAGGAACGAATCCCAGATTGGTCATAAACTGTGGG
TCGACATCCACAGCGTCCGTGTATTCAATGCTAGCCAAATCGTCAACCATGGCATCGTAATCAACGGTCG
AGTAACCAAAGTTCGCCATTGGAACCAGATTCGAGTGGTACGGCGGGTGATTGGTCGTGCTGTCAACATA
CGGAGGAGGCGGTCGGGGGGGGGCGCCACCGGGAGCGAGAGCGACGGAAGCTTCATTAAGGTGCGTAGCC
GGTGGCGGGTAAGTAGAGAGGATACCATGTGTATTTACGCTTCCATAATCGTTGGTCTGAGTGATAGCAT
CGAGAGCTGCATCGGANTTATACGGAGTGGGGTTGGGAATACCGTTGAAGCGGTCGTTGACGGGGTTAAT
GCTGGTACTGAGAGGCTGCTCCATCACGTGCGGCATTATCGAGGCCGTANCCGTGGCGGTAGGAGGGAGC
TCCNACTGACGGANGANGCGGGTAATGCTCTTATTGACACGGCTAGTANCCCAACGGGCATGGAGTCGCT
CGGCAGCCGGCGAATCTTTACCAACGA
